Addgene plasmid #122837: pMH186
Purpose: MS2-NLS (no stop codon) with GreenGate C-D flanking sequences
Depositing lab: Markus Schmid. Depositing organization: Umea University. Publication: CRISPR-based tools for targeted transcriptional and epigenetic regulation in plants. Lee JE, Neumann M, Duro DI, Schmid M. PLoS One. 2019 Sep 26;14(9):e0222778. doi: 10.1371/journal.pone.0222778. eCollection 2019. PubMed 31557222.
Backbone
  Vector backbone: pMK-RQ
  Backbone size w/o insert (bp): 2149
  Total vector size (bp): 2800
  Vector type: Golden Gate compatible cloning vector
Growth in bacteria
  Bacterial resistance: Kanamycin, 50 μg/mL
  Growth temperature: 37°C
  Growth strain: DH5alpha
  Copy number: Unknown
Gene/Insert
  Gene/Insert name: MS2-NLS, codon-optimised for Arabidopsis
  Species: Synthetic
  Insert size (bp): 651
  Tag / fusion protein: Nuclear localisation signal (C terminal on insert)
Terms and licenses: Academic/Nonprofit Terms; Industry Terms: Not Available to Industry
Depositor comments: Plasmid is designed for Golden Gate cloning using the enzyme BsaI. Plasmid Features (listed as bp in full plasmid sequence): BsaI site #1 = 380-385p MS2-NLS coding sequence = 393-872bp BsaI site #2 = 878-883bp
How to cite: pMH186 was a gift from Markus Schmid (Addgene plasmid # 122837 ; http://n2t.net/addgene:122837 ; RRID:Addgene_122837)
