[The description below was written by a language model from this plasmid's Addgene catalogue record and pLannotate feature annotations shown in this document.]
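Description:
pMH186 is a small (about 2.8 kb) Golden Gate entry plasmid built on the pMK-RQ gene-synthesis backbone. It supplies a module for the GreenGate plant cloning system. It is maintained in E. coli through a high-copy ColE1/pUC-type origin and selected with kanamycin via an aminoglycoside phosphotransferase (NeoR/KanR) gene, which the annotation places directly downstream of an AmpR (bla) promoter. The remaining annotated backbone elements are a T7 promoter upstream of the insert and short fragments of lacZα, lacI, an M13 origin and an RSF origin. These are vector remnants or partial matches rather than functional parts of the design.

The payload is a synthetic coding sequence, codon-optimised for Arabidopsis, for the bacteriophage MS2 coat protein fused at its C terminus to a nuclear localisation signal and lacking a stop codon. It is flanked by two BsaI sites that release it with GreenGate C–D overhangs, so it can be assembled in frame with a downstream module. No plant promoter or terminator is present; in GreenGate assembly these come from other modules. MS2 coat protein binds a specific RNA hairpin, and the associated publication concerns CRISPR-based tools for transcriptional and epigenetic regulation in plants. A plausible use is therefore building MS2–effector fusions recruited to hairpin-bearing guide RNAs, though the record does not state this.

The depositor's coordinates for the BsaI sites and coding region are offset from those in the feature table, which places the MS2 coat protein match at roughly 161–550. This may simply reflect a different numbering origin in the sequenced record. The NLS and BsaI sites are not annotated there.
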