Features (pLannotate 1.2.2; 9 found; start..end, strand, type, name):
     88..106     +  promoter       T7 promoter: promoter for bacteriophage T7 RNA polymerase
    161..550     +  CDS            CAPSD_BPMS2: Experimental evidence at protein level: Swiss-Prot protein existence level 1. Acts as a translational repressor of viral replicase synthesis late in infection. This latter function is the result of capsid protein interaction with an RNA hairpin which contains the replicase ribosome-binding site. From Escherichia phage MS2 (Bacteriophage MS2).
    682..729     -  CDS            lacI (fragment): lac repressor; lacI; The lac repressor binds to the lac operator to inhibit transcription in E. coli. This inhibition can be relieved by adding lactose or isopropyl-β-D-thiogalactopyranoside (IPTG).
    766..806     -  rep_origin     RSF ori (fragment): Plasmids containing the RSF 1030 origin of replication can be propagated in E. coli cells that contain additional plasmids with compatible origins.
    884..1472    -  rep_origin     ori: high-copy-number ColE1/pMB1/pBR322/pUC origin of replication
   1646..2440    -  CDS            NeoR/KanR: aminoglycoside phosphotransferase confers resistance to neomycin, kanamycin, and G418 (Geneticin®)
   2441..2545    -  promoter       AmpR promoter: bla
   2571..2702    -  rep_origin     M13 ori (fragment): M13 bacteriophage origin of replication; arrow indicates direction of (+) strand synthesis
   2723..79      -  CDS            lacZα (fragment) (across the origin): LacZα fragment of β-galactosidase; lacZ fragment
>Addgene plasmid #122837 | pMH186 | addgene full sequence | sequence record 239367 | Addgene NGS Result
GGGGATGTGCTGCAAGGCGATTAAGTTGGGTAACGCCAGGGTTTTCCCAGTCACGACGTTGTAAAACGAC
GGCCAGTGAGCGCGACGTAATACGACTCACTATAGGGCGAATTGAAGGAAGGCCGTCAAGGCCGCATAGT
GAAGCTTGGTCTCAGGCTCCATGGCTTCTAATTTTACTCAATTTGTTTTGGTTGATAATGGAGGAACTGG
AGATGTTACTGTTGCTCCTTCTAATTTTGCTAATGGAGTTGCTGAATGGATTTCTTCTAATTCAAGATCT
CAGGCTTATAAGGTTACTTGTTCTGTTAGACAATCTTCTGCTCAAAAGAGAAAGTATACTATTAAGGTTG
AAGTTCCTAAGGTTGCTACTCAAACTGTTGGAGGAGTTGAATTGCCTGTTGCTGCTTGGAGATCTTATTT
GAATATGGAATTGACTATTCCTATTTTTGCTACTAATTCTGATTGTGAATTGATTGTTAAGGCTATGCAA
GGATTGTTGAAGGATGGAAATCCTATTCCTTCTGCTATTGCTGCTAATTCTGGAATTTATTCTGCTGGAG
GAGGAGGATCTGGAGGAGGAGGATCTGGAGGAGGAGGATCTGGACCTAAGAAGAAGAGAAAGGTTGCTGC
TGCTGGATCTTCAGTGAGACCGAATTCTCCTGGGCCTCATGGGCCTTCCTTTCACTGCCCGCTTTCCAGT
CGGGAAACCTGTCGTGCCAGCTGCATTAACATGGTCATAGCTGTTTCCTTGCGTATTGGGCGCTCTCCGC
TTCCTCGCTCACTGACTCGCTGCGCTCGGTCGTTCGGGTAAAGCCTGGGGTGCCTAATGAGCAAAAGGCC
AGCAAAAGGCCAGGAACCGTAAAAAGGCCGCGTTGCTGGCGTTTTTCCATAGGCTCCGCCCCCCTGACGA
GCATCACAAAAATCGACGCTCAAGTCAGAGGTGGCGAAACCCGACAGGACTATAAAGATACCAGGCGTTT
CCCCCTGGAAGCTCCCTCGTGCGCTCTCCTGTTCCGACCCTGCCGCTTACCGGATACCTGTCCGCCTTTC
TCCCTTCGGGAAGCGTGGCGCTTTCTCATAGCTCACGCTGTAGGTATCTCAGTTCGGTGTAGGTCGTTCG
CTCCAAGCTGGGCTGTGTGCACGAACCCCCCGTTCAGCCCGACCGCTGCGCCTTATCCGGTAACTATCGT
CTTGAGTCCAACCCGGTAAGACACGACTTATCGCCACTGGCAGCAGCCACTGGTAACAGGATTAGCAGAG
CGAGGTATGTAGGCGGTGCTACAGAGTTCTTGAAGTGGTGGCCTAACTACGGCTACACTAGAAGAACAGT
ATTTGGTATCTGCGCTCTGCTGAAGCCAGTTACCTTCGGAAAAAGAGTTGGTAGCTCTTGATCCGGCAAA
CAAACCACCGCTGGTAGCGGTGGTTTTTTTGTTTGCAAGCAGCAGATTACGCGCAGAAAAAAAGGATCTC
AAGAAGATCCTTTGATCTTTTCTACGGGGTCTGACGCTCAGTGGAACGAAAACTCACGTTAAGGGATTTT
GGTCATGAGATTATCAAAAAGGATCTTCACCTAGATCCTTTTAAATTAAAAATGAAGTTTTAAATCAATC
TAAAGTATATATGAGTAAACTTGGTCTGACAGTTATTAGAAAAATTCATCCAGCAGACGATAAAACGCAA
TACGCTGGCTATCCGGTGCCGCAATGCCATACAGCACCAGAAAACGATCCGCCCATTCGCCGCCCAGTTC
TTCCGCAATATCACGGGTGGCCAGCGCAATATCCTGATAACGATCCGCCACGCCCAGACGGCCGCAATCA
ATAAAGCCGCTAAAACGGCCATTTTCCACCATAATGTTCGGCAGGCACGCATCACCATGGGTCACCACCA
GATCTTCGCCATCCGGCATGCTCGCTTTCAGACGCGCAAACAGCTCTGCCGGTGCCAGGCCCTGATGTTC
TTCATCCAGATCATCCTGATCCACCAGGCCCGCTTCCATACGGGTACGCGCACGTTCAATACGATGTTTC
GCCTGATGATCAAACGGACAGGTCGCCGGGTCCAGGGTATGCAGACGACGCATGGCATCCGCCATAATGC
TCACTTTTTCTGCCGGCGCCAGATGGCTAGACAGCAGATCCTGACCCGGCACTTCGCCCAGCAGCAGCCA
ATCACGGCCCGCTTCGGTCACCACATCCAGCACCGCCGCACACGGAACACCGGTGGTGGCCAGCCAGCTC
AGACGCGCCGCTTCATCCTGCAGCTCGTTCAGCGCACCGCTCAGATCGGTTTTCACAAACAGCACCGGAC
GACCCTGCGCGCTCAGACGAAACACCGCCGCATCAGAGCAGCCAATGGTCTGCTGCGCCCAATCATAGCC
AAACAGACGTTCCACCCACGCTGCCGGGCTACCCGCATGCAGGCCATCCTGTTCAATCATACTCTTCCTT
TTTCAATATTATTGAAGCATTTATCAGGGTTATTGTCTCATGAGCGGATACATATTTGAATGTATTTAGA
AAAATAAACAAATAGGGGTTCCGCGCACATTTCCCCGAAAAGTGCCACCTAAATTGTAAGCGTTAATATT
TTGTTAAAATTCGCGTTAAATTTTTGTTAAATCAGCTCATTTTTTAACCAATAGGCCGAAATCGGCAAAA
TCCCTTATAAATCAAAAGAATAGACCGAGATAGGGTTGAGTGGCCGCTACAGGGCGCTCCCATTCGCCAT
TCAGGCTGCGCAACTGTTGGGAAGGGCGTTTCGGTGCGGGCCTCTTCGCTATTACGCCAGCTGGCGAAAG
